>Addgene plasmid #199367 | pTS114 pHAGE2 CMVtetO2 MCS-TEV-SUMOEu-22xGS-Alfa-P2A-TagBFP | addgene full sequence | sequence record 389911 | Addgene NGS Result
GATATCCTTGATCTGTGGATCTACCACACACAAGGCTACTTCCCTGATTAGCAGAACTACACACCAGGGC
CAGGGGTCAGATATCCACTGACCTTTGGATGGTGCTACAAGCTAGTACCAGTTGAGCCAGATAAGGTAGA
AGAGGCCAATAAAGGAGAGAACACCAGCTTGTTACACCCTGTGAGCCTGCATGGGATGGATGACCCGGAG
AGAGAAGTGTTAGAGTGGAGGTTTGACAGCCGCCTAGCATTTCATCACGTGGCCCGAGAGCTGCATCCGG
AGTACTTCAAGAACTGCTGATATCGAGCTTGCTACAAGGGACTTTCCGCTGGGGACTTTCCAGGGAGGCG
TGGCCTGGGCGGGACTGGGGAGTGGCGAGCCCTCAGATCCTGCATATAAGCAGCTGCTTTTTGCCTGTAC
TGGGTCTCTCTGGTTAGACCAGATCTGAGCCTGGGAGCTCTCTGGCTAACTAGGGAACCCACTGCTTAAG
CCTCAATAAAGCTTGCCTTGAGTGCTTCAAGTAGTGTGTGCCCGTCTGTTGTGTGACTCTGGTAACTAGA
GATCCCTCAGACCCTTTTAGTCAGTGTGGAAAATCTCTAGCAGTGGCGCCCGAACAGGGACTTGAAAGCG
AAAGGGAAACCAGAGGAGCTCTCTCGACGCAGGACTCGGCTTGCTGAAGCGCGCACGGCAAGAGGCGAGG
GGCGGCGACTGGTGAGTACGCCAAAAATTTTGACTAGCGGAGGCTAGAAGGAGAGAGATGGGTGCGAGAG
CGTCAGTATTAAGCGGGGGAGAATTAGATCGCGATGGGAAAAAATTCGGTTAAGGCCAGGGGGAAAGAAA
AAATATAAATTAAAACATATAGTATGGGCAAGCAGGGAGCTAGAACGATTCGCAGTTAATCCTGGCCTGT
TAGAAACATCAGAAGGCTGTAGACAAATACTGGGACAGCTACAACCATCCCTTCAGACAGGATCAGAAGA
ACTTAGATCATTATATAATACAGTAGCAACCCTCTATTGTGTGCATCAAAGGATAGAGATAAAAGACACC
AAGGAAGCTTTAGACAAGATAGAGGAAGAGCAAAACAAAAGTAAGACCACCGCACAGCAAGCGGCCGGCC
GCTGATCTTCAGACCTGGAGGAGGAGATATGAGGGACAATTGGAGAAGTGAATTATATAAATATAAAGTA
GTAAAAATTGAACCATTAGGAGTAGCACCCACCAAGGCAAAGAGAAGAGTGGTGCAGAGAGAAAAAAGAG
CAGTGGGAATAGGAGCTTTGTTCCTTGGGTTCTTGGGAGCAGCAGGAAGCACTATGGGCGCAGCGTCAAT
GACGCTGACGGTACAGGCCAGACAATTATTGTCTGGTATAGTGCAGCAGCAGAACAATTTGCTGAGGGCT
ATTGAGGCGCAACAGCATCTGTTGCAACTCACAGTCTGGGGCATCAAGCAGCTCCAGGCAAGAATCCTGG
CTGTGGAAAGATACCTAAAGGATCAACAGCTCCTGGGGATTTGGGGTTGCTCTGGAAAACTCATTTGCAC
CACTGCTGTGCCTTGGAATGCTAGTTGGAGTAATAAATCTCTGGAACAGATTTGGAATCACACGACCTGG
ATGGAGTGGGACAGAGAAATTAACAATTACACAAGCTTAATACACTCCTTAATTGAAGAATCGCAAAACC
AGCAAGAAAAGAATGAACAAGAATTATTGGAATTAGATAAATGGGCAAGTTTGTGGAATTGGTTTAACAT
AACAAATTGGCTGTGGTATATAAAATTATTCATAATGATAGTAGGAGGCTTGGTAGGTTTAAGAATAGTT
TTTGCTGTACTTTCTATAGTGAATAGAGTTAGGCAGGGATATTCACCATTATCGTTTCAGACCCACCTCC
CAACCCCGAGGGGACCCGACAGGCCCGAAGGAATAGAAGAAGAAGGTGGAGAGAGAGACAGAGACAGATC
CATTCGATTAGTGAACGGATCTCGACGGTATCGCCGAATTCACAAATGGCAGTATTCATCCACAATTTTA
AAAGAAAAGGGGGGATTGGGGGGTACAGTGCAGGGGAAAGAATAGTAGACATAATAGCAACAGACATACA
AACTAAAGAATTACAAAAACAAATTACAAAAATTCAAAATTTTCGGGTTTATTACAGGGACAGCAGAGAT
CCAGTTTGGACGCGTTGACATTGATTATTGACTAGTTATTAATAGTAATCAATTACGGGGTCATTAGTTC
ATAGCCCATATATGGAGTTCCGCGTTACATAACTTACGGTAAATGGCCCGCCTGGCTGACCGCCCAACGA
CCCCCGCCCATTGACGTCAATAATGACGTATGTTCCCATAGTAACGCCAATAGGGACTTTCCATTGACGT
CAATGGGTGGAGTATTTACGGTAAACTGCCCACTTGGCAGTACATCAAGTGTATCATATGCCAAGTACGC
CCCCTATTGACGTCAATGACGGTAAATGGCCCGCCTGGCATTATGCCCAGTACATGACCTTATGGGACTT
TCCTACTTGGCAGTACATCTACGTATTAGTCATCGCTATTACCATGGTGATGCGGTTTTGGCAGTACATC
AATGGGCGTGGATAGCGGTTTGACTCACGGGGATTTCCAAGTCTCCACCCCATTGACGTCAATGGGAGTT
TGTTTTGGCACCAAAATCAACGGGACTTTCCAAAATGTCGTAACAACTCCGCCCCATTGACGCAAATGGG
CGGTAGGCGTGTACGGTGGGAGGTCTATATAAGCAGAGCTCTCCCTATCAGTGATAGAGATCTCCCTATC
AGTGATAGAGATCGTCGACGAGCTCGTTTAGTGAACCGTCAGATCGCCTGGAGACGCCATCCACGCTGTT
TTGACCTCCATAGAAGACACCGGGACCGATCCAGCCTCCGGCTAGAGCGGCCGCCATGGGATCCGGTTCT
GCTAGCGGTTCAGGTTCTACCGGTGGATCATCTAGAACTAGCGGTAGCGAGAATTTGTATTTTCAGGGTG
GTAGCGGATCTTCTGCTGCGGGTGGCGAAGAAGATAAGAAACCGGCAGGTGGCGAAGGTGGCGGTGCCCA
TATCAACCTGAAAGTGAAAGGTCAAGACGGCAACGAAGTCTTTTTCCGCATCAAACGTTCTACCCAGCTG
AAAAAGCTGATGAACGCATACTGTGACCGTCAGTCTGTAGACATGAAGGCAATTGCTTTCCTCTTTAAGG
GTCGTCGCCTACGTGCGGAAAGGACCCCGGATGAACTGGAAATGGAAGATGGCGACGAAATCGACGCAAT
GCTGCATCAGACTGGTGGCGGATCTGGAAGTGGATCTGGATCAGGAAGTGGTTCTGGATCAGGTAGTGGT
TCTGGTAGTGGATCACCATCTCGCCTGGAAGAGGAACTGCGTCGTCGCCTGACCGAACCAACCGGAGGAA
GCGGAGCTACTAACTTCAGCCTGCTGAAGCAGGCTGGAGACGTGGAGGAGAACCCTGGACCTGGAACGGG
CGGAGCTGGTTCAACGTCTATGAGCGAGCTGATTAAGGAGAACATGCACATGAAGCTGTACATGGAGGGC
ACCGTGGACAACCATCACTTCAAGTGCACATCCGAGGGCGAAGGCAAGCCCTACGAGGGCACCCAGACCA
TGAGAATCAAGGTGGTCGAGGGCGGCCCTCTCCCCTTCGCCTTCGACATCCTGGCTACTAGCTTCCTCTA
CGGCAGCAAGACCTTCATCAACCACACCCAGGGCATCCCCGACTTCTTCAAGCAGTCCTTCCCTGAGGGC
TTCACATGGGAGAGAGTCACCACATACGAAGACGGGGGCGTGCTGACCGCTACCCAGGACACCAGCCTCC
AGGACGGCTGCCTCATCTACAACGTCAAGATCAGAGGGGTGAACTTCACATCCAACGGCCCTGTGATGCA
GAAGAAAACACTCGGCTGGGAGGCCTTCACCGAGACGCTGTACCCCGCTGACGGCGGCCTGGAAGGCAGA
AACGACATGGCCCTGAAGCTCGTGGGCGGGAGCCATCTGATCGCAAACATCAAGACCACATATAGATCCA
AGAAACCCGCTAAGAACCTCAAGATGCCTGGCGTCTACTATGTGGACTACAGACTGGAAAGAATCAAGGA
GGCCAACAACGAGACCTACGTCGAGCAGCACGAGGTGGCAGTGGCCAGATACTGCGACCTCCCTAGCAAA
CTGGGGCACAAGCTTAATTAACTCGAGTAATCAACCTCTGGATTACAAAATTTGTGAAAGATTGACTGGT
ATTCTTAACTATGTTGCTCCTTTTACGCTATGTGGATACGCTGCTTTAATGCCTTTGTATCATGCTATTG
CTTCCCGTATGGCTTTCATTTTCTCCTCCTTGTATAAATCCTGGTTGCTGTCTCTTTATGAGGAGTTGTG
GCCCGTTGTCAGGCAACGTGGCGTGGTGTGCACTGTGTTTGCTGACGCAACCCCCACTGGTTGGGGCATT
GCCACCACCTGTCAGCTCCTTTCCGGGACTTTCGCTTTCCCCCTCCCTATTGCCACGGCGGAACTCATCG
CCGCCTGCCTTGCCCGCTGCTGGACAGGGGCTCGGCTGTTGGGCACTGACAATTCCGTGGTGTTGTTGGG
GAAATCATCGTCCTTTCCTTGGCTGCTCGCCTGTGTTGCCACCTGGATTCTGCGCGGGACGTCCTTCTGC
TACGTCCCTTCGGCCCTCAATCCAGCGGACCTTCCTTCCCGCGGCCTGCTGCCGGCTCTGCGGCCTCTTC
CGCGTCTTCGCCTTCGCCCTCAGACGAGTCGGATCTCCCTTTGGGCCGCCTCCCCGCCTGGTACCTTTAA
GACCAATGACTTACAAGGCAGCTGTAGATCTTAGCCACTTTTTAAAAGAAAAGGGGGGACTGGAAGGGCT
AATTCACTCCCAACGAAGACAAGATCACCTGCAGGACAGGCGCGCCCTGCTTTTTGCTTGTACTGGGTCT
CTCTGGTTAGACCAGATCTGAGCCTGGGAGCTCTCTGGCTAACTAGGGAACCCACTGCTTAAGCCTCAAT
AAAGCTTGCCTTGAGTGCTTCAAGTAGTGTGTGCCCGTCTGTTGTGTGACTCTGGTAACTAGAGATCCCT
CAGACCCTTTTAGTCAGTGTGGAAAATCTCTAGCACCCGGGCGATTAAGGAAAGGGCTAGATCATTCTTG
AAGACGAAAGGGCCTCGTGATACGCCTATTTTTATAGGTTAATGTCATGATAATAATGGTTTCTTAGACG
TCAGGTGGCACTTTTCGGGGAAATGTGCGCGGAACCCCTATTTGTTTATTTTTCTAAATACATTCAAATA
TGTATCCGCTCATGAGACAATAACCCTGATAAATGCTTCAATAATATTGAAAAAGGAAGAGTATGAGTAT
TCAACATTTCCGTGTCGCCCTTATTCCCTTTTTTGCGGCATTTTGCCTTCCTGTTTTTGCTCACCCAGAA
ACGCTGGTGAAAGTAAAAGATGCTGAAGATCAGTTGGGTGCACGAGTGGGTTACATCGAACTGGATCTCA
ACAGCGGTAAGATCCTTGAGAGTTTTCGCCCCGAAGAACGTTTTCCAATGATGAGCACTTTTAAAGTTCT
GCTATGTGGCGCGGTATTATCCCGTGTTGACGCCGGGCAAGAGCAACTCGGTCGCCGCATACACTATTCT
CAGAATGACTTGGTTGAGTACTCACCAGTCACAGAAAAGCATCTTACGGATGGCATGACAGTAAGAGAAT
TATGCAGTGCTGCCATAACCATGAGTGATAACACTGCGGCCAACTTACTTCTGACAACGATCGGAGGACC
GAAGGAGCTAACCGCTTTTTTGCACAACATGGGGGATCATGTAACTCGCCTTGATCGTTGGGAACCGGAG
CTGAATGAAGCCATACCAAACGACGAGCGTGACACCACGATGCCTGTAGCAATGGCAACAACGTTGCGCA
AACTATTAACTGGCGAACTACTTACTCTAGCTTCCCGGCAACAATTAATAGACTGGATGGAGGCGGATAA
AGTTGCAGGACCACTTCTGCGCTCGGCCCTTCCGGCTGGCTGGTTTATTGCTGATAAATCTGGAGCCGGT
GAGCGTGGGTCTCGCGGTATCATTGCAGCACTGGGGCCAGATGGTAAGCCCTCCCGTATCGTAGTTATCT
ACACGACGGGGAGTCAGGCAACTATGGATGAACGAAATAGACAGATCGCTGAGATAGGTGCCTCACTGAT
TAAGCATTGGTAACTGTCAGACCAAGTTTACTCATATATACTTTAGATTGATTTAAAACTTCATTTTTAA
TTTAAAAGGATCTAGGTGAAGATCCTTTTTGATAATCTCATGACCAAAATCCCTTAACGTGAGTTTTCGT
TCCACTGAGCGTCAGACCCCGTAGAAAAGATCAAAGGATCTTCTTGAGATCCTTTTTTTCTGCGCGTAAT
CTGCTGCTTGCAAACAAAAAAACCACCGCTACCAGCGGTGGTTTGTTTGCCGGATCAAGAGCTACCAACT
CTTTTTCCGAAGGTAACTGGCTTCAGCAGAGCGCAGATACCAAATACTGTTCTTCTAGTGTAGCCGTAGT
TAGGCCACCACTTCAAGAACTCTGTAGCACCGCCTACATACCTCGCTCTGCTAATCCTGTTACCAGTGGC
TGCTGCCAGTGGCGATAAGTCGTGTCTTACCGGGTTGGACTCAAGACGATAGTTACCGGATAAGGCGCAG
CGGTCGGGCTGAACGGGGGGTTCGTGCACACAGCCCAGCTTGGAGCGAACGACCTACACCGAACTGAGAT
ACCTACAGCGTGAGCTATGAGAAAGCGCCACGCTTCCCGAAGGGAGAAAGGCGGACAGGTATCCGGTAAG
CGGCAGGGTCGGAACAGGAGAGCGCACGAGGGAGCTTCCAGGGGGAAACGCCTGGTATCTTTATAGTCCT
GTCGGGTTTCGCCACCTCTGACTTGAGCGTCGATTTTTGTGATGCTCGTCAGGGGGGCGGAGCCTATGGA
AAAACGCCAGCAACGCGGCCTTTTTACGGTTCCTGGCCTTTTGCTGGCCTTTTGCTCACATGTTCTTTCC
TGCGTTATCCCCTGATTCTGTGGATAACCGTATTACCGCCTTTGAGTGAGCTGATACCGCTCGCCGCAGC
CGAACGACCGAGCGCAGCGAGTCAGTGAGCGAGGAAGCGGAAGAGCGCCCAATACGCAAACCGCCTCTCC
CCGCGCGTTGGCCGATTCATTAATGCAGCAAGCTCATGGCTGACTAATTTTTTTTATTTATGCAGAGGCC
GAGGCCGCCTCGGCCTCTGAGCTATTCCAGAAGTAGTGAGGAGGCTTTTTTGGAGGCCTAGGCTTTTGCA
AAAAGCTCCCCGTGGCACGACAGGTTTCCCGACTGGAAAGCGGGCAGTGAGCGCAACGCAATTAATGTGA
GTTAGCTCACTCATTAGGCACCCCAGGCTTTACACTTTATGCTTCCGGCTCGTATGTTGTGTGGAATTGT
GAGCGGATAACAATTTCACACAGGAAACAGCTATGACATGATTACGAATTTCACAAATAAAGCATTTTTT
TCACTGCATTCTAGTTGTGGTTTGTCCAAACTCATCAATGTATCTTATCATGTCTGGATCAACTGGATAA
CTCAAGCTAACCAAAATCATCCCAAACTTCCCACCCCATACCCTATTACCACTGCCAATTACCTGTGGTT
TCATTTACTCTAAACCTGTGATTCCTCTGAATTATTTTCATTTTAAAGAAATTGTATTTGTTAAATATGT
ACTACAAACTTAGTAGTTGGAAGGGCTAATTCACTCCCAAAGAAGACAA
Features (pLannotate 1.2.2; 27 found; start..end, strand, type, name):
    345..602     +  LTR            5' LTR (truncated): truncated 5' long terminal repeat (LTR) from HIV-1
    649..774     +  misc_feature   HIV-1 Ψ: packaging signal of human immunodeficiency virus type 1
    758..1096    +  CDS            HIV-1 gag (fragment): gag protein from human immunodeficiency virus 1; gag
   1271..1504    +  misc_feature   RRE: The Rev response element (RRE) of HIV-1 allows for Rev-dependent mRNA export from the nucleus to the cytoplasm.
   1881..1981    +  CDS            Rev (fragment): human immunodeficiency virus 1 (HIV-1) Rev protein; rev; enhances nuclear export of unspliced and incompletely spliced viral mRNAs
   2026..2143    +  misc_feature   cPPT/CTS: central polypurine tract and central termination sequence of HIV-1
   2187..2566    +  enhancer       CMV enhancer: human cytomegalovirus immediate early enhancer
   2567..2770    +  promoter       CMV promoter: human cytomegalovirus (CMV) immediate early promoter
   2772..2791    +  promoter       PLtetO-1 promoter (fragment): modified phage lambda PL promoter with tet operator sites (Lutz and Bujard, 1997)
   2793..2812    +  promoter       PLtetO-1 promoter (fragment): modified phage lambda PL promoter with tet operator sites (Lutz and Bujard, 1997)
   2820..2853    +  promoter       TRE3GV promoter (fragment): 3rd-generation Tet-responsive promoter that can be activated by binding of Tet-On® 3G, optimized for retroviral and lentiviral vectors
   3064..3309    +  CDS            SUMO1 (fragment): SUMO1_ORYSJ - Also known as SMT3, SUM1. Experimental evidence at protein level: Swiss-Prot protein existence level 1. Ubiquitin-like protein which can be covalently attached to target lysines as a monomer. Does not seem to be involved in protein degradation and may function as an antagonist of ubiquitin in the degradation process (By similarity). From Oryza sativa subsp. japonica (Rice).
   3520..4221    +  CDS            TagBFP: monomeric blue fluorescent protein mammalian codon-optimized
   4229..4817    +  misc_feature   WPRE: woodchuck hepatitis virus posttranscriptional regulatory element
   4812..4922    +  CDS            nef (fragment): NEF_SIVS4 - Experimental evidence at protein level: Swiss-Prot protein existence level 1. Interferes with TCR signaling from the cell membrane. Interacts with CD247/TCRZ (TCR zeta chain) and exert potent down- regulation of cell surface TCR/CD3 complexes. From Simian immunodeficiency virus (isolate F236/smH4) (SIV-sm) (Simian immunodeficiency virus sooty mangabey monkey).
   4965..5145    +  LTR            5' LTR (truncated): truncated 5' long terminal repeat (LTR) from HIV-1
   5278..5382    +  promoter       AmpR promoter: bla
   5383..6243    +  CDS            AmpR: β-lactamase; bla; confers resistance to ampicillin, carbenicillin, and related antibiotics
   6414..7002    +  rep_origin     ori: high-copy-number ColE1/pMB1/pBR322/pUC origin of replication
   7185..7239    +  CDS            lacI (fragment): lac repressor; lacI; The lac repressor binds to the lac operator to inhibit transcription in E. coli. This inhibition can be relieved by adding lactose or isopropyl-β-D-thiogalactopyranoside (IPTG).
   7245..7338    +  rep_origin     SV40 ori (fragment): SV40 origin of replication
   7363..7400    +  CDS            lacI (fragment): lac repressor; lacI; The lac repressor binds to the lac operator to inhibit transcription in E. coli. This inhibition can be relieved by adding lactose or isopropyl-β-D-thiogalactopyranoside (IPTG).
   7413..7434    +  protein_bind   CAP binding site: CAP binding activates transcription in the presence of cAMP. E. coli catabolite activator protein
   7449..7479    +  promoter       lac promoter: promoter for the E. coli lac operon
   7487..7503    +  protein_bind   lac operator: The lac repressor binds to the lac operator to inhibit transcription in E. coli. This inhibition can be relieved by adding lactose or isopropyl-β-D-thiogalactopyranoside (IPTG). lac repressor encoded by lacI
   7537..7620    +  polyA_signal   SV40 poly(A) signal (fragment): SV40 polyadenylation signal
   7787..297     +  CDS            nef (fragment) (across the origin): NEF_HV1BR - Experimental evidence at protein level: Swiss-Prot protein existence level 1. Extracellular Nef protein targets CD4(+) T-lymphocytes for apoptosis by interacting with CXCR4 surface receptors (PubMed:14990729). From Human immunodeficiency virus type 1 group M subtype B (isolate BRU/LAI) (HIV-1).
