[The description below was written by a language model from this plasmid's Addgene catalogue record and pLannotate feature annotations shown in this document.]
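Description:
pTS114 pHAGE2 CMVtetO2 MCS-TEV-SUMOEu-22xGS-Alfa-P2A-TagBFP is an empty lentiviral transfer plasmid on the pHAGE2 backbone (7,819 bp), designed for doxycycline-inducible expression of a C-terminally tagged protein in mammalian cells. It is propagated in E. coli through a high-copy ColE1/pUC-type origin and selected with ampicillin via the bla gene. The viral portion carries the standard HIV-1 elements needed for packaging and transduction: a truncated 5' LTR, the Ψ packaging signal with an adjoining gag fragment, the Rev response element for Rev-dependent nuclear export of the genomic RNA, the cPPT/CTS, a WPRE to enhance transcript expression, and a truncated downstream LTR. Short lac, SV40 and nef fragments in the annotation appear to be backbone remnants or homology hits rather than functional parts.

The expression cassette is driven by the CMV enhancer and promoter followed by two tet operator sites (the automated annotation labels these as PLtetO-1 fragments). In a CMV-tetO2 arrangement, transcription is blocked when Tet repressor is bound and released by doxycycline, so the repressor must be supplied by the host cell line; none is annotated here. No gene is inserted. A coding sequence placed in the multiple cloning site is fused in frame to a TEV protease site, the SUMOEu module (matched by the annotation tool to a plant SUMO1), a 22xGS flexible linker and the ALFA epitope tag. A P2A peptide then separates TagBFP, giving an untethered blue fluorescent reporter of transduction and induction. The associated publication describes nanobody-based purification of human protein complexes, which suggests ALFA-tag capture with protease-mediated release at the TEV or SUMOEu elements, although the record does not describe this workflow.
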