Addgene plasmid #199367: pTS114 pHAGE2 CMVtetO2 MCS-TEV-SUMOEu-22xGS-Alfa-P2A-TagBFP
Purpose: (Empty Backbone) Lentiviral transfer plasmid for doxycycline inducible expression of a C-terminally TEV-SUMOEu-ALFA-P2A-BFP-tagged protein in mammalian cells.
Depositing lab: Rebecca Voorhees. Depositing organization: California Institute of Technology. Publication: A nanobody-based strategy for rapid and scalable purification of human protein complexes. Stevens TA, Tomaleri GP, Hazu M, Wei S, Nguyen VN, DeKalb C, Voorhees RM, Pleiner T. Nat Protoc. 2024 Jan;19(1):127-158. doi: 10.1038/s41596-023-00904-w. Epub 2023 Nov 16. PubMed 37974029.
Backbone
  Vector backbone: pHAGE2
  Backbone size (bp): 7819
  Vector type: Mammalian Expression, Lentiviral
  Tag / fusion protein: TEV-SUMOEu-ALFA-P2A-TagBFP (C terminal on insert)
Growth in bacteria
  Bacterial resistance: Ampicillin, 100 μg/mL
  Growth temperature: 37°C
  Growth strain: NEB Stable
  Copy number: High Copy
Gene/Insert
  Gene/Insert name: None
  Mutation: WT
  Tag / fusion protein: TEV-SUMOEu-ALFA-P2A-TagBFP (C terminal on insert)
Terms and licenses: Academic/Nonprofit Terms; Industry Terms: Not Available to Industry
Depositor comments: Please visit https://www.biorxiv.org/content/10.1101/2023.03.09.531980v1 for bioRxiv preprint.
How to cite: pTS114 pHAGE2 CMVtetO2 MCS-TEV-SUMOEu-22xGS-Alfa-P2A-TagBFP was a gift from Rebecca Voorhees (Addgene plasmid # 199367 ; http://n2t.net/addgene:199367 ; RRID:Addgene_199367)
